Addgene plasmid #133191: pOPS0550
Purpose: Reporter plasmid with a 12-nucleotide specific "barcode" sequence. This plasmid is not available as an individual bacterial stab, but can be requested as part of the Plasmid-ID Kit (Kit #1000000168 ).
Depositing lab: Philip Poole. Depositing organization: University of Oxford. Publication: Optimizing Rhizobium-legume symbioses by simultaneous measurement of rhizobial competitiveness and N2 fixation in nodules. Mendoza-Suarez MA, Geddes BA, Sanchez-Canizares C, Ramirez-Gonzalez RH, Kirchhelle C, Jorrin B, Poole PS. Proc Natl Acad Sci U S A. 2020 May 5;117(18):9822-9831. doi: 10.1073/pnas.1921225117. Epub 2020 Apr 21. PubMed 32317381.
Backbone
  Vector backbone: pOGG026 (Addgene ID 113992)
  Vector type: Bacterial Expression
Growth in bacteria
  Bacterial resistance: Kanamycin, 50 μg/mL
  Growth temperature: 37°C
  Growth strain: ST18 (S17 delta pir delta hemA)
  Copy number: Low Copy
Gene/Insert
  Gene/Insert name: PU module (PsNifH from pOGG043), SC module (sfGFP from pOGG037), and T module (ACAATAGACACC and universal primer binding site)
  Species: Synthetic
  Mutation: Domesticated for Golden Gate cloning
  Cloning method: Unknown
Terms and licenses: Academic/Nonprofit Terms; Industry Terms: Not Available to Industry
Depositor comments: The only difference is the sequence: ACAATAGACACC . Please note that this plasmid may require a unique bacterial strain, so make sure to confirm that you can also obtain the appropriate growth strain. Please contact us or contact our distributors if you have any questions. This plasmid is not available as an individual bacterial stab, but can be requested as part of the Plasmid-ID Kit (Kit #1000000168 ).
How to cite: pOPS0550 was a gift from Philip Poole (Addgene plasmid # 133191)
