[The description below was written by a language model from this plasmid's Addgene catalogue record and pLannotate feature annotations shown in this document.]
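Description:
pOPS0550 is a low-copy, broad-host-range bacterial reporter plasmid built on the pOGG026 backbone by Golden Gate assembly of domesticated modules. It is one member of a set of otherwise identical "Plasmid-ID" constructs that differ only in a 12-nucleotide barcode. Replication depends on the IncP (RK2-type) origin oriV together with the trans-acting initiator gene trfA, which allows maintenance in a wide range of Gram-negative bacteria. An IncP oriT lets the plasmid be mobilised by conjugation from a donor strain carrying the transfer functions, consistent with the recorded ST18 host. Selection is by kanamycin through the aphA1 (nptI) gene. Stable inheritance without antibiotic is supported by the RK2 par region: the parDE toxin–antitoxin pair kills plasmid-free segregants, and annotated parA and parB genes contribute to partitioning. Short annotated fragments of Tn5 transposase, a CloDF13 origin and lacZα appear to be backbone or cloning remnants rather than functional parts.

The payload has three modules. The promoter module is PsNifH, a nifH promoter, which the feature table does not annotate but which presumably lies in the unannotated stretch upstream of the reporter. The coding module is superfolder GFP. The terminator-position module carries the unique barcode and a universal primer binding site. Lambda t0 and rrnB T1 terminators insulate the cassette from surrounding transcription. Because nifH is a nitrogenase gene, GFP output should report nitrogen-fixation activity. The barcode, amplified from the shared primer site, identifies which tagged strain is present. According to the associated publication title, the set is used to measure rhizobial competitiveness and N2 fixation in legume nodules simultaneously.
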