Features (pLannotate 1.2.2; 14 found; start..end, strand, type, name):
      9..103     +  terminator     lambda t0 terminator: transcription terminator from phage lambda
    213..1025    +  CDS            aphA1: KKA1_ECOLX - Also known as nptI. Protein inferred from homology: Swiss-Prot protein existence level 3. Resistance to kanamycin and structurally-related aminoglycosides, including amikacin. From Escherichia coli.
   1179..1287    +  oriT           oriT: incP origin of transfer
   1348..2496    -  CDS            trfA: trans-acting replication protein that binds to and activates oriV
   2548..2829    -  CDS            tnpA (fragment): TN5P_ECOLX - Also known as tnp. Experimental evidence at protein level: Swiss-Prot protein existence level 1. Mediates transposition of transposon Tn5 by a 'cut and paste' mechanism. First, the monomeric transposase binds the 19 bp inverted DNA repeats flanking the transposon. Then, dimerization of the DNA- bound transposase creates a synaptic DNA complex. After nicking of the first DNA strand, excision of the transposon proceeds through a series of intermediates. The transposase then mediates the insertion of the transposon at a new site by strand transfer. The activity of the wild- type tran
   2889..3420    -  rep_origin     oriV: incP origin of replication
   3476..3511    -  rep_origin     CloDF13 ori (fragment): Plasmids containing the CloDF13 (CDF) origin of replication can be propagated in E. coli cells that contain additional plasmids with compatible origins.
   3635..3943    -  CDS            parE: PARE_ECOLX - Experimental evidence at protein level: Swiss-Prot protein existence level 1. Toxin component of a type II toxin-antitoxin (TA) system involved in plasmid partition. Acts by inhibiting DNA gyrase, converting supercoiled plasmid DNA into a singly cleaved linear form in an ATP-dependent fashion. To do so it probably interacts with one of the gyrase subunits. Gyrase inhibition is prevented by antitoxin ParD, and is reversed in vitro by incubation with ParD. In cells that have lost the plasmid filamentation and growth inhibition occur; this is suppressed when ParD is supplied in trans
   3943..4191    -  CDS            parD: PARD_ECOLX - Experimental evidence at protein level: Swiss-Prot protein existence level 1. Antitoxin component of a type II toxin-antitoxin (TA) system involved in plasmid partition. Inhibits the anti-DNA gyrase activity of toxin ParE; reverses and restores gyrase catalytic activity in vitro. The parDE operon alone is capable of stabilizing an RK2-derived minireplicon under defined growth conditions in several different Gram- negative bacteria. It does so by the post-segregational killing (PSK) of plasmid-free cells, also referred to as a plasmid addiction system. Binds its own promoter, autor
   4320..5162    +  CDS            parB: PARB4_ECOLX - Protein predicted: Swiss-Prot protein existence level 4. Involved in plasmid partition. From Escherichia coli.
   5126..5782    +  CDS            parA: PARA4_ECOLX - Protein inferred from homology: Swiss-Prot protein existence level 3. Involved in plasmid partition. From Escherichia coli.
   5942..6028    -  terminator     rrnB T1 terminator: Escherichia coli rrnB; transcription terminator T1 from the E. coli rrnB gene
   6275..6988    +  CDS            superfolder GFP: GFP variant that folds robustly even when fused to poorly folded proteins (Pédelacq et al., 2006)
   7008..7030    +  CDS            lacZα (fragment): LacZα fragment of β-galactosidase; lacZ fragment
>Addgene plasmid #133191 | pOPS0550 | addgene full sequence | sequence record 275390 | Addgene NGS Result
CGCTCTTGGACTCCTGTTGATAGATCCAGTAATGACCTCAGAACTCCATCTGGATTTGTTCAGAACGCTC
GGTTGCCGCCGGGCGTTTTTTATTGGTGAGAATCCAGGCAATTGTGTCTCAAAATCTCTGATGTTACATT
GCACAAGATAAAAATATATCATCATGAACAATAAAACTGTCTGCTTACATAAACAGTAATACAAGGGGTG
TTATGAGCCATATTCAGCGTGAAACGAGCTGTAGCCGTCCGCGTCTGAACAGCAACATGGATGCGGATCT
GTATGGCTATAAATGGGCGCGTGATAACGTGGGTCAGAGCGGCGCGACCATTTATCGTCTGTATGGCAAA
CCGGATGCGCCGGAACTGTTTCTGAAACATGGCAAAGGCAGCGTGGCGAACGATGTGACCGATGAAATGG
TGCGTCTGAACTGGCTGACCGAATTTATGCCGCTGCCGACCATTAAACATTTTATTCGCACCCCGGATGA
TGCGTGGCTGCTGACCACCGCGATTCCGGGCAAAACCGCGTTTCAGGTGCTGGAAGAATATCCGGATAGC
GGCGAAAACATTGTGGATGCGCTGGCCGTGTTTCTGCGTCGTCTGCATAGCATTCCGGTGTGCAACTGCC
CGTTTAACAGCGATCGTGTGTTTCGTCTGGCCCAGGCGCAGAGCCGTATGAACAACGGCCTGGTGGATGC
GAGCGATTTTGATGATGAACGTAACGGCTGGCCGGTGGAACAGGTGTGGAAAGAAATGCATAAACTGCTG
CCGTTTAGCCCGGATAGCGTGGTGACCCACGGCGATTTTAGCCTGGATAACCTGATTTTCGATGAAGGCA
AACTGATTGGCTGCATTGATGTGGGCCGTGTGGGCATTGCGGATCGTTATCAGGATCTGGCCATTCTGTG
GAACTGCCTGGGCGAATTTAGCCCGAGCCTGCAAAAACGTCTGTTTCAGAAATATGGCATTGATAATCCG
GATATGAACAAACTGCAATTTCATCTGATGCTGGATGAATTTTTCTAATAATTAATTGAACTACTTTTCC
GCTGCATAACCCTGCTTCGGGGTCATTATAGCGATTTTTTCGGTATATCCATCCTTTTTCGCACGATATA
CAGGATTTTGCCAAAGGGTTCGTGTAGACTTTCCTTGGTGTATCCAACGGCGTCAGCCGGGCAGGATAGG
TGAAGTAGGCCCACCCGCGAGCGGGTGTTCCTTCTTCACTGTCCCTTATTCGCACCTGGCGGTGCTCAAC
GGGAATCCTGCTCTGCGAGGCTGGCCGTAGGCCGGCCGCGATGCAGGTGGCTGCTGAACCCCCAGCCGGA
ACTGACCCCACAAGGCCCTAGCGTTTGCAATGCACCAGGTCATCATTGACCCAGGCGTGTTCCACCAGGC
CGCTGCCTCGCAACTCTTCGCAGGCTTCGCCGACCTGCTCGCGCCACTTCTTCACGCGGGTGGAATCCGA
TCCGCACATGAGGCGGAAGGTTTCCAGCTTGAGCGGGTACGGCTCCCGGTGCGAGCTGAAATAGTCGAAC
ATCCGTCGGGCCGTCGGCGACAGCTTGCGGTACTTCTCCCATATGAATTTCGTGTAGTGGTCGCCAGCAA
ACAGCACGACGATTTCCTCGTCGATCAGGACCTGGCAACGGGACGTTTTCTTGCCACGGTCCAGGACGCG
GAAGCGGTGCAGCAGCGACACCGATTCCAGGTGCCCAACGCGGTCGGACGTGAAGCCCATCGCCGTCGCC
TGTAGGCGCGACAGGCATTCCTCGGCCTTCGTGTAATACCGGCCATTGATCGACCAGCCCAGGTCCTGGC
AAAGCTCGTAGAACGTGAAGGTGATCGGCTCGCCGATAGGGGTGCGCTTCGCGTACTCCAACACCTGCTG
CCACACCAGTTCGTCATCGTCGGCCCGCAGCTCGACGCCGGTGTAGGTGATCTTCACGTCCTTGTTGACG
TGGAAAATGACCTTGTTTTGCAGCGCCTCGCGCGGGATTTTCTTGTTGCGCGTGGTGAACAGGGCAGAGC
GGGCCGTGTCGTTTGGCATCGCTCGCATCGTGTCCGGCCACGGCGCAATATCGAACAAGGAAAGCTGCAT
TTCCTTGATCTGCTGCTTCGTGTGTTTCAGCAACGCGGCCTGCTTGGCTTCGCTGACCTGTTTTGCCAGG
TCCTCGCCGGCGGTTTTTCGCTTCTTGGTCGTCATAGTTCCTCGCGTGTCGATGGTCATCGACTTCGCCA
AACCTGCCGCCTCCTGTTCGAGCCGACGCGAACGCTCCACGGCGGCCGATGGCGCGGGCAGGGCAGGGGG
AGCCAGTTGCACGCTGTCGCGCTCGATCTTGGCCGTAGCTTGCTGGACTATCGAGCCGACGGACTGGAAG
GTTTCGCGGGGCGCACGCATGACGGTGCGGCTTGCGATGGTTTCGGCATCCTCGGCGGAAAACCCCGCGT
CGATCAGTTCTTGCCTGTATGCCTTCCGGTCAAACGTCCGATTCATTCACCCTCCTTGCGGGATTGCCCC
GGAATTAATTCCCCGGATCGATCCGTCGATCTTGATCCCCTGCGCCATCAGATCCTTGGCGGCAAGAAAG
CCATCCAGTTTACTTTGCAGGGCTTCCCAACCTTACCAGAGGGCGCCCCAGCTGGCAATTCCGGTTCGCT
TGCTGTCCATAAAACCGCCCAGTCTAGCTATCGCCATGTAAGCCCACTGCAAGCTACCTGCTTTCTCTTT
GCGCTTGCGTTTTCCCTTGTCCAGATAGCCCAGTAGCTGACATTCATCCGGGGTCAGCACCGTTTCTGCG
GACTGGCTTTCTACGTGGCTGCCATTTTTGGGGTGAGGCCGTTCGCGGCCGAGGGGCGCAGCCCCTGGGG
GGATGGGAGGCCCGCGTTAGCGGGCCGGGAGGGTTCGAGAAGGGGGGGCACCCCCCTTCGGCGTGCGCGG
TCACGCGCACAGGGCGCAGCCCTGGTTAAAAACAAGGTTTATAAATATTGGTTTAAAAGCAGGTTAAAAG
ACAGGTTAGCGGTGGCCGAAAAACGGGCGGAAACCCTTGCAAATGCTGGATTTTCTGCCTGTGGACAGCC
CCTCAAATGTCAATAGGTGCGCCCCTCATCTGTCAGCACTCTGCCCCTCAAGTGTCAAGGATCGCGCCCC
TCATCTGTCAGTAGTCGCGCCCCTCAAGTGTCAATACCGCAGGGCACTTATCCCCAGGCTTGTCCACATC
ATCTGTGGGAAACTCGCGTAAAATCAGGCGTTTTCGCCGATTTGCGAGGCTGGCCAGCTCCACGTCGCCG
GCCGAAATCGAGCCTGCCCCTCATCTGTCAACGCCGCGCCGGGTGAGTCGGCCCCTCAAGTGTCAACGTC
CGCCCCTCATCTGTCAGTGAGGGCCAAGTTTTCCGCGAGGTATCCACAACGCCGGCGGCCCTACATGGCT
CTGCTGTAGTGAGTGGGTTGCGCTCCGGCAGCGGTCCTGATCCCCCGCAGAAAAAAAGGATCTCAAGAAG
ATCCTTTGATCTTTTCTACATTACTGCATGAGCTTGTGGAAGTGTGCTGAGCATAAATGATTCTCCTAGC
TGTTCTTTGGGTAAGTACGCCATCAGGACGTTGTGAGTGGCGCGATTTTTAGCGGCTGAAATCAGCCCTT
GAGCCTGTCGGCAAGTCGCGTCATGAGGTCCATGCGCTCATGCAGGATCGCCACGACCAACGCGGGTTCG
CCCGCACGCGGCAGGCAAAAAACGTAGTGGTGTTCGCAGCGGGCCATCCGCAGCGCGGGAAAGAGTTCGC
TCATGTCCTTAAACGGGCCTTCGCCGGCGGCAAGCCTGGCTATGCCCTGTTCCAGCTTAGCGATATAGCG
GCGCACCTGCGCCGCGCCCCACTCCCGGCGCGTGTAGCGGATGATGCCGCGTAGATCGGCTTCGGCCTCA
GCCGTGAGGATGTAGGCCGTCAAGCGCGATCCCCGCTGAGTTCTTCATCAAGAATTTCGCCGACGCTCTT
GGTGGACACCTTGCCGGCAAGCCCATCGTTGATGCGGTTCCCCAGCATGGTTTTCAGTTCCTGCCATGCC
TGATCGGCATCAGCGTCACCGGGGAACAGACGTTCGAGGGCGTATTGCTTAATGGTCTTGCCCTGCAAGG
CGGCCAGGGCTTTCAGGCTCTGGTGCTGCTGGTCCGTCATGTCGATTGTCAGGCGGCTCATTGGATAACC
TCCATAAAATACACGTAACCACATTAGCACATATGTGGGCGTGAGGCTACAGCGCGAGGCGCATTAAGGT
CGGGAAAATGCGCTAGGCGCATTTAAATTGCGTATTGCTGTAATGCGCCATGCCGGCTAGACTAGGCCCA
AATGGGTATACCCAATTTGACCAAGGGGGACGCGATGAGGGCGGCCAAGCACTACCGACAACTTCTATCC
ATCGACTTCAACATCGAGGCGCTGGCCTTCGTGCCTGGACCCGACGGCACACGCGGCCGGCGCATCCACG
TCCTGGGGCGCGAGGTCCGCGACCGGCCCGGCCTGGTCGAGTACCTTTCGCCGGCGTTCGGCTCGCGGGT
GGCGCTGGACGGCTACTGCAAGGCCAATTTCGATGCAGTGCTGCACCTGGCGTACCCCGATCATCAGCAA
TGGGGCCACGCATGAAGCGCCGAAGCTACGCCATGCTGCGCGCCGCTGCCGCGCTGGCCGTCCTGGTCGT
TGCCTCGCCGGCATGGGCCGAGCTGCGCGGCGAGGTCGTGCGCATCATCGACGGCGACACCATCGACGTG
CTGGTAGACAAGCAGCCGGTGCGCGTGCGCCTGGTGGACATTGACGCGCCGGAAAAGCGGCAAGCCTTCG
GCGAACGTGCGCGCCAGGCGCTGGCCGGCATGGTGTTCCGCCGGCACGTCCTGGTCGACGAGAAGGACAC
CGACCGTTACGGCCGCACGCTGGGCACCGTCTGGGTCAACATGGAGCTGGCCAGCCGGCCGCCGCAGCCG
CGCAACGTCAACGCCGCGATGGTTCACCAGGGCATGGCGTGGGCCTATCGCTTCCACGGCCGCGCGGCCG
ACCCTGAAATGCTGCGGCTCGAACAGGAGGCGCGAGGCAAGCGCGTCGGCCTCTGGTCCGATCCGCACGC
CGTCGAGCCGTGGAAATGGCGACGCGAGAGCAACAACCGGAGGGACGAAGGTTGAAGGTCGCCCGCATCT
ACCTGCGCGCCAGTACGGACGAGCAGAATCTTGAACGCCAGGAGAGCCTTGTAGCGGCCACGCGGGCCGC
CGGGTACTACGTCGCCGGCATCTACCGCGAGAAGGCGTCCGGCGCACGCGCCGACCGGCCCGAGCTGCTG
CGCATGATCGCGGACCTGCAACCTGGTGAAGTCGTCGTTGCGGAGAAGATCGACCGCATCAGCCGCTTGC
CGTTGGCCGAGGCCGAGCGCCTGGTTGCGTCGATCCGGGCCAAAGGGGCCAAGCTGGCCGTGCCTGGCGT
GGTGGACCTGTCGGAGCTGGCCGCCGAGGCGAACGGAGTGGCGAAAATCGTTCTGGAATCCGTCCAGGAC
ATGCTTTTGAAGCTCGCCTTGCAGATGGCCCGCGACGACTACGAGGATCGGCGCGAGCGTCAACGTCAGG
GTGTCCAGTTGGCGAAGGCCGCCGGCCGCTACACCGGCCGCAAACGTGACGCCGGCATGCACGACCGCAT
CATCACGCTTCGCTCCGGCGGATCGAGCATTGCCAAGACGGCCAAGCTGGTCGGATGCAGCCCGAGCCAG
GTCAAACGAGTGTGGGCGGCCTGGAACGCGCAGCAGCAAAAATAAAGCCGGGCAGTGCCCGGCTTTTCTC
ACCTTTTCGCGTCCCGCAGGGCCGCTGCGAGCGCCCTACCTAGATCCTCGCTTTCCCCCTCGGTGTAGTC
CGGCCAGGGCACGAAGGGCGCGGATGCGAACCTGTTGAGCAGGTCAGATCTAGGGCGGCGGATTTGTCCT
ACTCAGGAGAGCGTTCACCGACAAACAACAGATAAAACGAAAGGCCCAGTCTTTCGACTGAGCCTTTCGT
TTTATTTGATGCCTGCCGAATTCGGATCCGGAGCTCGACACGACATTGTCGTCACCTTTGTCGGGTCCGC
GACAAGCTTTTTGTTCCTCGATCCCGTATGTTTTCGCCTAAATATCTGAAACAGCAGCAAATTATTTTTC
GTTAGCTCAATCGGCCCACTTGGCACGAGTCTTGAAATTTATTGCGAGGCGGCGGAGCTGCCGGCCGCAT
CCGTGCGGCATAACCACGGTTGTGAACAAATGAAGGAAGGCCAAATGCGTAAAGGCGAAGAGCTGTTCAC
TGGTGTCGTCCCTATTCTGGTGGAACTGGATGGTGATGTCAACGGTCATAAGTTTTCCGTGCGTGGCGAG
GGTGAAGGTGACGCAACTAATGGTAAACTGACGCTGAAGTTCATCTGTACTACTGGTAAACTGCCGGTAC
CTTGGCCGACTCTGGTAACGACGCTGACTTATGGTGTTCAGTGCTTTGCTCGTTATCCGGACCATATGAA
GCAGCATGACTTCTTCAAGTCCGCCATGCCGGAAGGCTATGTGCAGGAACGCACGATTTCCTTTAAGGAT
GACGGCACGTACAAAACGCGTGCGGAAGTGAAATTTGAAGGCGATACCCTGGTAAACCGCATTGAGCTGA
AAGGCATTGACTTTAAAGAAGATGGCAATATCCTGGGCCATAAGCTGGAATACAATTTTAACAGCCACAA
TGTTTACATCACCGCCGATAAACAAAAAAATGGCATTAAAGCGAATTTTAAAATTCGCCACAACGTTGAG
GATGGCAGCGTGCAGCTGGCTGATCACTACCAGCAAAACACTCCAATCGGTGATGGTCCTGTTCTGCTGC
CAGACAATCACTATCTGAGCACGCAAAGCGTTCTGTCTAAAGATCCGAACGAGAAACGCGATCATATGGT
TCTGCTGGAGTTCGTAACCGCAGCGGGCATCACGCATGGTATGGATGAACTGTACAAATGAGCTTACAAT
AGACACCCGTTTTACAACGTCGTGACTGGG
